>Addgene plasmid #224777 | pIRES2-eGFP:HA-mTREK-1(tandem S131C-wt) | addgene full sequence | sequence record 445193 | Addgene NGS Result
TTGAGATCCTTTTTTTCTGCGCGTAATCTGCTGCTTGCAAACAAAAAAACCACCGCTACCAGCGGTGGTT
TGTTTGCCGGATCAAGAGCTACCAACTCTTTTTCCGAAGGTAACTGGCTTCAGCAGAGCGCAGATACCAA
ATACTGTTCTTCTAGTGTAGCCGTAGTTAGGCCACCACTTCAAGAACTCTGTAGCACCGCCTACATACCT
CGCTCTGCTAATCCTGTTACCAGTGGCTGCTGCCAGTGGCGATAAGTCGTGTCTTACCGGGTTGGACTCA
AGACGATAGTTACCGGATAAGGCGCAGCGGTCGGGCTGAACGGGGGGTTCGTGCACACAGCCCAGCTTGG
AGCGAACGACCTACACCGAACTGAGATACCTACAGCGTGAGCTATGAGAAAGCGCCACGCTTCCCGAAGG
GAGAAAGGCGGACAGGTATCCGGTAAGCGGCAGGGTCGGAACAGGAGAGCGCACGAGGGAGCTTCCAGGG
GGAAACGCCTGGTATCTTTATAGTCCTGTCGGGTTTCGCCACCTCTGACTTGAGCGTCGATTTTTGTGAT
GCTCGTCAGGGGGGCGGAGCCTATGGAAAAACGCCAGCAACGCGGCCTTTTTACGGTTCCTGGCCTTTTG
CTGGCCTTTTGCTCACATGTTCTTTCCTGCGTTATCCCCTGATTCTGTGGATAACCGTATTACCGCCATG
CATTAGTTATTAATAGTAATCAATTACGGGGTCATTAGTTCATAGCCCATATATGGAGTTCCGCGTTACA
TAACTTACGGTAAATGGCCCGCCTGGCTGACCGCCCAACGACCCCCGCCCATTGACGTCAATAATGACGT
ATGTTCCCATAGTAACGCCAATAGGGACTTTCCATTGACGTCAATGGGTGGAGTATTTACGGTAAACTGC
CCACTTGGCAGTACATCAAGTGTATCATATGCCAAGTACGCCCCCTATTGACGTCAATGACGGTAAATGG
CCCGCCTGGCATTATGCCCAGTACATGACCTTATGGGACTTTCCTACTTGGCAGTACATCTACGTATTAG
TCATCGCTATTACCATGGTGATGCGGTTTTGGCAGTACATCAATGGGCGTGGATAGCGGTTTGACTCACG
GGGATTTCCAAGTCTCCACCCCATTGACGTCAATGGGAGTTTGTTTTGGCACCAAAATCAACGGGACTTT
CCAAAATGTCGTAACAACTCCGCCCCATTGACGCAAATGGGCGGTAGGCGTGTACGGTGGGAGGTCTATA
TAAGCAGAGCTGGTTTAGTGAACCGTCAGATCCGCTAGCATGTACCCATACGACGTGCCAGACTACGCTG
CGGCCCCTGACTTGCTGGATCCCAAGTCTGCTGCTCAGAACTCCAAACCGAGGCTCTCATTCTCCTCAAA
ACCCACCGTGCTTGCTTCCCGGGTGGAGAGTGACTCGGCCATTAATGTTATGAAATGGAAGACGGTCTCC
ACGATTTTCCTGGTGGTCGTCCTCTACCTGATCATCGGAGCCACGGTGTTCAAGGCATTGGAGCAGCCTC
AGGAGATTTCCCAGAGGACCACCATTGTGATCCAGAAGCAGACCTTCATAGCCCAGCATGCCTGCGTCAA
CTCCACCGAGCTGGACGAACTCATCCAGCAAATAGTGGCAGCAATAAACGCAGGAATTATCCCCTTAGGA
AACAGCTCCAATCAAGTTAGTCACTGGGACCTCGGATGCTCTTTCTTCTTTGCTGGTACTGTTATCACAA
CCATAGGATTTGGAAACATCTCCCCACGAACTGAAGGTGGAAAAATATTCTGCATCATCTATGCCTTGCT
GGGAATTCCCCTCTTTGGCTTTCTACTGGCTGGGGTTGGTGATCAGCTAGGAACTATATTTGGAAAAGGA
ATTGCCAAAGTGGAAGACACATTTATTAAGTGGAATGTTAGTCAGACGAAGATTCGTATCATCTCCACCA
TCATCTTCATCCTGTTTGGCTGTGTCCTCTTTGTGGCTCTCCCTGCGGTCATATTCAAGCACATAGAAGG
CTGGAGCGCCCTGGACGCTATCTATTTTGTGGTTATCACTCTGACGACCATTGGATTTGGAGACTACGTG
GCAGGTGGATCAGACATTGAATATCTGGACTTCTACAAGCCTGTGGTGTGGTTCTGGATCCTCGTTGGGC
TGGCCTACTTTGCAGCTGTTCTGAGCATGATTGGGGACTGGCTACGGGTGATCTCTAAGAAGACGAAGGA
AGAGGTGGGAGAGTTCAGAGCGCATGCCGCTGAGTGGACAGCCAATGTCACGGCCGAGTTCAAGGAAACG
AGGAGGCGGCTGAGCGTGGAGATCTACGACAAGTTCCAGCGTGCCACATCCGTGAAGCGGAAGCTCTCCG
CAGAGCTGGCGGGCAACCACAACCAGGAACTGACTCCGTGTCGTCGCACCCTGTCTGTGAACCACCTGAC
CAGCGAGAGGGAAGTCCTGCCTCCCTTGCTGAAGGCTGAGAGCATCTATCTGAACGGTCTGACACCACAC
TGTGCTGGTGAGGACATAGCTGTCATTGAGAACATGAAGGCGGCCGCTGGTAGTGGTGGATCAGGAGGTT
CCGGCGGCTCTAGTGGATCGAGTGGGTCTATGGCGGCCCCTGACTTGCTGGATCCCAAGTCTGCTGCTCA
GAACTCCAAACCGAGGCTCTCATTCTCCTCAAAACCCACCGTGCTTGCTTCCCGGGTGGAGAGTGACTCG
GCCATTAATGTTATGAAATGGAAGACGGTCTCCACGATTTTCCTGGTGGTCGTCCTCTACCTGATCATCG
GAGCCACGGTGTTCAAGGCATTGGAGCAGCCTCAGGAGATTTCCCAGAGGACCACCATTGTGATCCAGAA
GCAGACCTTCATAGCCCAGCATGCCTGCGTCAACTCCACCGAGCTGGACGAACTCATCCAGCAAATAGTG
GCAGCAATAAACGCAGGAATTATCCCCTTAGGAAACAGCTCCAATCAAGTTAGTCACTGGGACCTCGGAA
GCTCTTTCTTCTTTGCTGGTACTGTTATCACAACCATAGGATTTGGAAACATCTCCCCACGAACTGAAGG
TGGAAAAATATTCTGCATCATCTATGCCTTGCTGGGAATTCCCCTCTTTGGCTTTCTACTGGCTGGGGTT
GGTGATCAGCTAGGAACTATATTTGGAAAAGGAATTGCCAAAGTGGAAGACACATTTATTAAGTGGAATG
TTAGTCAGACGAAGATTCGTATCATCTCCACCATCATCTTCATCCTGTTTGGCTGTGTCCTCTTTGTGGC
TCTCCCTGCGGTCATATTCAAGCACATAGAAGGCTGGAGCGCCCTGGACGCTATCTATTTTGTGGTTATC
ACTCTGACGACCATTGGATTTGGAGACTACGTGGCAGGTGGATCAGACATTGAATATCTGGACTTCTACA
AGCCTGTGGTGTGGTTCTGGATCCTCGTTGGGCTGGCCTACTTTGCAGCTGTTCTGAGCATGATTGGGGA
CTGGCTACGGGTGATCTCTAAGAAGACGAAGGAAGAGGTGGGAGAGTTCAGAGCGCATGCCGCTGAGTGG
ACAGCCAATGTCACGGCCGAGTTCAAGGAAACGAGGAGGCGGCTGAGCGTGGAGATCTACGACAAGTTCC
AGCGTGCCACATCCGTGAAGCGGAAGCTCTCCGCAGAGCTGGCGGGCAACCACAACCAGGAACTGACTCC
GTGTCGTCGCACCCTGTCTGTGAACCACCTGACCAGCGAGAGGGAAGTCCTGCCTCCCTTGCTGAAGGCT
GAGAGCATCTATCTGAACGGTCTGACACCACACTGTGCTGGTGAGGACATAGCTGTCATTGAGAACATGA
AGTAGCTCGAGCTCAAGCTTCCAATTCTGCAGTCGACGGTACCGCGGGCCCGGGATCCGCCCCTCTCCCT
CCCCCCCCCCTAACGTTACTGGCCGAAGCCGCTTGGAATAAGGCCGGTGTGCGTTTGTCTATATGTTATT
TTCCACCATATTGCCGTCTTTTGGCAATGTGAGGGCCCGGAAACCTGGCCCTGTCTTCTTGACGAGCATT
CCTAGGGGTCTTTCCCCTCTCGCCAAAGGAATGCAAGGTCTGTTGAATGTCGTGAAGGAAGCAGTTCCTC
TGGAAGCTTCTTGAAGACAAACAACGTCTGTAGCGACCCTTTGCAGGCAGCGGAACCCCCCACCTGGCGA
CAGGTGCCTCTGCGGCCAAAAGCCACGTGTATAAGATACACCTGCAAAGGCGGCACAACCCCAGTGCCAC
GTTGTGAGTTGGATAGTTGTGGAAAGAGTCAAATGGCTCTCCTCAAGCGTATTCAACAAGGGGCTGAAGG
ATGCCCAGAAGGTACCCCATTGTATGGGATCTGATCTGGGGCCTCGGTACACATGCTTTACATGTGTTTA
GTCGAGGTTAAAAAAACGTCTAGGCCCCCCGAACCACGGGGACGTGGTTTTCCTTTGAAAAACACGATGA
TAATATGGCCACAACCATGGTGAGCAAGGGCGAGGAGCTGTTCACCGGGGTGGTGCCCATCCTGGTCGAG
CTGGACGGCGACGTAAACGGCCACAAGTTCAGCGTGTCCGGCGAGGGCGAGGGCGATGCCACCTACGGCA
AGCTGACCCTGAAGTTCATCTGCACCACCGGCAAGCTGCCCGTGCCCTGGCCCACCCTCGTGACCACCCT
GACCTACGGCGTGCAGTGCTTCAGCCGCTACCCCGACCACATGAAGCAGCACGACTTCTTCAAGTCCGCC
ATGCCCGAAGGCTACGTCCAGGAGCGCACCATCTTCTTCAAGGACGACGGCAACTACAAGACCCGCGCCG
AGGTGAAGTTCGAGGGCGACACCCTGGTGAACCGCATCGAGCTGAAGGGCATCGACTTCAAGGAGGACGG
CAACATCCTGGGGCACAAGCTGGAGTACAACTACAACAGCCACAACGTCTATATCATGGCCGACAAGCAG
AAGAACGGCATCAAGGTGAACTTCAAGATCCGCCACAACATCGAGGACGGCAGCGTGCAGCTCGCCGACC
ACTACCAGCAGAACACCCCCATCGGCGACGGCCCCGTGCTGCTGCCCGACAACCACTACCTGAGCACCCA
GTCCGCCCTGAGCAAAGACCCCAACGAGAAGCGCGATCACATGGTCCTGCTGGAGTTCGTGACCGCCGCC
GGGATCACTCTCGGCATGGACGAGCTGTACAAGTAAAGCGGCCGCGACTCTAGATCATAATCAGCCATAC
CACATTTGTAGAGGTTTTACTTGCTTTAAAAAACCTCCCACACCTCCCCCTGAACCTGAAACATAAAATG
AATGCAATTGTTGTTGTTAACTTGTTTATTGCAGCTTATAATGGTTACAAATAAAGCAATAGCATCACAA
ATTTCACAAATAAAGCATTTTTTTCACTGCATTCTAGTTGTGGTTTGTCCAAACTCATCAATGTATCTTA
AGGCGTAAATTGTAAGCGTTAATATTTTGTTAAAATTCGCGTTAAATTTTTGTTAAATCAGCTCATTTTT
TAACCAATAGGCCGAAATCGGCAAAATCCCTTATAAATCAAAAGAATAGACCGAGATAGGGT
[37 nt withheld, positions 5593-5629]
AAAGAACGTGGACTCCAACGTCAAAGG
[49 nt withheld, positions 5657-5705]
T
[91 nt withheld, positions 5707-5797]
G
[124 nt withheld, positions 5799-5922]
CAGGTGGCACTTTTCGGGGAAATGTGCGCGGAACCCCTATTTGTTTATTTTTCTAAATACATTCAAATAT
GTATCCGCTCATGAGACAATAACCCTGATAAATGCTTCAATAATATTGAAAAAGGAAGAGTCCTGAGGCG
GAAAGAACCAGCTGTGGAATGTGTGTCAGTTAGGGTGTGGAAAGTCCCCAGGCTCCCCAGCAGGCAGAAG
TATGCAAAGCATGCATCTCAATTAGTCAGCAACCAGGTGTGGAAAGTCCCCAGGCTCCCCAGCAGGCAGA
AGTATGCAAAGCATGCATCTCAATTAGTCAGCAACCATAGTCCCGCCCCTAACTCCGCCCATCCCGCCCC
TAACTCCGCCCAGTTCCGCCCATTCTCCGCCCCATGGCTGACTAATTTTTTTTATTTATGCAGAGGCCGA
GGCCGCCTCGGCCTCTGAGCTATTCCAGAAGTAGTGAGGAGGCTTTTTTGGAGGCCTAGGCTTTTGCAAA
GATCGATCAAGAGACAGGATGAGGATCGTTTCGCATGATTGAACAAGATGGATTGCACGCAGGTTCTCCG
GCCGCTTGGGTGGAGAGGCTATTCGGCTATGACTGGGCACAACAGACAATCGGCTGCTCTGATGCCGCCG
TGTTCCGGCTGTCAGCGCAGGGGCGCCCGGTTCTTTTTGTCAAGACCGACCTGTCCGGTGCCCTGAATGA
ACTGCAAGACGAGGCAGCGCGGCTATCGTGGCTGGCCACGACGGGCGTTCCTTGCGCAGCTGTGCTCGAC
GTTGTCACTGAAGCGGGAAGGGACTGGCTGCTATTGGGCGAAGTGCCGGGGCAGGATCTCCTGTCATCTC
ACCTTGCTCCTGCCGAGAAAGTATCCATCATGGCTGATGCAATGCGGCGGCTGCATACGCTTGATCCGGC
TACCTGCCCATTCGACCACCAAGCGAAACATCGCATCGAGCGAGCACGTACTCGGATGGAAGCCGGTCTT
GTCGATCAGGATGATCTGGACGAAGAGCATCAGGGGCTCGCGCCAGCCGAACTGTTCGCCAGGCTCAAGG
CGAGCATGCCCGACGGCGAGGATCTCGTCGTGACCCATGGCGATGCCTGCTTGCCGAATATCATGGTGGA
AAATGGCCGCTTTTCTGGATTCATCGACTGTGGCCGGCTGGGTGTGGCGGACCGCTATCAGGACATAGCG
TTGGCTACCCGTGATATTGCTGAAGAGCTTGGCGGCGAATGGGCTGACCGCTTCCTCGTGCTTTACGGTA
TCGCCGCTCCCGATTCGCAGCGCATCGCCTTCTATCGCCTTCTTGACGAGTTCTTCTGAGCGGGACTCTG
GGGTTCGAAATGACCGACCAAGCGACGCCCAACCTGCCATCACGAGATTTCGATTCCACCGCCGCCTTCT
ATGAAAGGTTGGGCTTCGGAATCGTTTTCCGGGACGCCGGCTGGATGATCCTCCAGCGCGGGGATCTCAT
GCTGGAGTTCTTCGCCCACCCTAGGGGGAGGCTAACTGAAACACGGAAGGAGACAATACCGGAAGGAACC
CGCGCTATGACGGCAATAAAAAGACAGAATAAAACGCACGGTGTTGGGTCGTTTGTTCATAAACGCGGGG
TTCGGTCCCAGGGCTGGCACTCTGTCGATACCCCACCGAGACCCCATTGGGGCCAATACGCCCGCGTTTC
TTCCTTTTCCCCACCCCACCCCCCAAGTTCGGGTGAAGGCCCAGGGCTCGCAGCCAACGTCGGGGCGGCA
GGCCCTGCCATAGCCTCAGGTTACTCATATATACTTTAGATTGATTTAAAACTTCATTTTTAATTTAAAA
GGATCTAGGTGAAGATCCTTTTTGATAATCTCATGACCAAAATCCCTTAACGTGAGTTTTCGTTCCACTG
AGCGTCAGACCCCGTAGAAAAGATCAAAGGATCTTC
Features (pLannotate 1.2.2; 17 found; start..end, strand, type, name):
      1..589     +  rep_origin     ori: high-copy-number ColE1/pMB1/pBR322/pUC origin of replication
    764..1067    +  enhancer       CMV enhancer: human cytomegalovirus immediate early enhancer
   1068..1271    +  promoter       CMV promoter: human cytomegalovirus (CMV) immediate early promoter
   1318..2559    +  CDS            Kcnk2: KCNK2_MOUSE - Experimental evidence at protein level: Swiss-Prot protein existence level 1. Ion channel that contributes to passive transmembrane potassium transport. Reversibly converts between a voltage-insensitive potassium leak channel and a voltage-dependent outward rectifying potassium channel in a phosphorylation-dependent manner. In astrocytes, forms mostly heterodimeric potassium channels with KCNK1, with only a minor proportion of functional channels containing homodimeric KCNK2 (PubMed:24496152). In astrocytes, the heterodimer formed by KCNK1 and KCNK2 is required for rapid glutamat
   2623..3852    +  CDS            Kcnk2: KCNK2_MOUSE - Experimental evidence at protein level: Swiss-Prot protein existence level 1. Ion channel that contributes to passive transmembrane potassium transport. Reversibly converts between a voltage-insensitive potassium leak channel and a voltage-dependent outward rectifying potassium channel in a phosphorylation-dependent manner. In astrocytes, forms mostly heterodimeric potassium channels with KCNK1, with only a minor proportion of functional channels containing homodimeric KCNK2 (PubMed:24496152). In astrocytes, the heterodimer formed by KCNK1 and KCNK2 is required for rapid glutamat
   3856..3908    +  misc_feature   MCS: multiple cloning site
   3910..4496    +  misc_feature   IRES2: internal ribosome entry site (IRES) of the encephalomyocarditis virus (EMCV)
   4497..5216    +  CDS            EGFP: the original enhanced GFP (Yang et al., 1996) mammalian codon-optimized
   5233..5316    +  CDS            large T antigen (fragment): large T antigen from SV40 (simian virus 40)
   5339..5460    +  polyA_signal   SV40 poly(A) signal: SV40 polyadenylation signal
   5494..5922    -  rep_origin     f1 ori (sequence partly withheld): f1 bacteriophage origin of replication; arrow indicates direction of (+) strand synthesis
   5949..6053    +  promoter       AmpR promoter: bla
   6055..6412    +  promoter       SV40 promoter: SV40 enhancer and early promoter
   6447..7241    +  CDS            NeoR/KanR: aminoglycoside phosphotransferase from Tn5; aph(3')-II (or nptII); confers resistance to neomycin, kanamycin, and G418 (Geneticin®)
   7262..7414    +  CDS            ble (fragment): BLE_KLEPN - Experimental evidence at protein level: Swiss-Prot protein existence level 1. Binding protein with a strong affinity to the bleomycin family of antibiotics. Binds to CL990; an antimitotic-antibiotic compound. From Klebsiella pneumoniae.
   7473..7520    +  polyA_signal   HSV TK poly(A) signal: herpes simplex virus thymidine kinase polyadenylation signal (Cole and Stacy, 1985)
   7611..7627    -  polyA_signal   bGH poly(A) signal (fragment): bovine growth hormone polyadenylation signal
