[The description below was written by a language model from this plasmid's Addgene catalogue record and pLannotate feature annotations shown in this document.]
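Description:
pIRES2-eGFP:HA-mTREK-1(tandem S131C-wt) is a mammalian expression plasmid of about 7.8 kb built on the pIRES2-eGFP backbone. It carries a concatenated version of the mouse two-pore-domain potassium channel TREK-1 (Kcnk2). It replicates in E. coli at high copy from a ColE1/pUC-type origin and is selected with kanamycin. A single NeoR/KanR (aminoglycoside phosphotransferase) gene sits downstream of both a bacterial bla promoter and the SV40 early promoter and ends in an HSV TK polyadenylation signal. The same marker can therefore also confer G418 resistance in mammalian cells. An f1 origin is present as well. Short annotated fragments of ble, SV40 large T antigen and a bGH poly(A) signal appear to be backbone remnants rather than functional parts.

The 2.5 kb insert lies between HindIII and XhoI sites, downstream of the CMV immediate-early enhancer and promoter. The feature table shows two consecutive Kcnk2 coding segments in the same orientation, separated by a gap of about 60 nt, which matches the 20-residue flexible linker described in the record. K2P channels assemble as dimers, so fusing two subunits into one polypeptide fixes the composition of the channel. The purpose field calls the monomers identical, but the name and mutation field indicate that one protomer carries S131C and the other is wild type, apparently in that order. The name also indicates an HA tag, which is not annotated in the table. Downstream, an EMCV IRES drives EGFP translation from the same transcript, which ends at an SV40 poly(A) signal, so green fluorescence marks transfected cells. The associated publication concerns covalent chemogenetic K2P channel activators. This suggests the construct is used to test the effect of a single engineered cysteine per channel, although the record does not say so explicitly.
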