Addgene plasmid #224777: pIRES2-eGFP:HA-mTREK-1(tandem S131C-wt)
Purpose: Mammalian expression vector for generating a tandem mTREK-1 with two identical monomers linked through a 20 AA flexible linker
Depositing lab: Dan Minor. Depositing organization: University of California, San Francisco (UCSF). Publication: Development of covalent chemogenetic K(2P) channel activators. Deal PE, Lee H, Mondal A, Lolicato M, Mendonca PRF, Black H, Jang S, El-Hilali X, Bryant C, Isacoff EY, Renslo AR, Minor DL Jr. Cell Chem Biol. 2024 Jul 18;31(7):1305-1323.e9. doi: 10.1016/j.chembiol.2024.06.006. PubMed 39029456.
Backbone
  Vector backbone: pIRES2-eGFP
  Vector type: Mammalian Expression
Growth in bacteria
  Bacterial resistance: Kanamycin, 50 μg/mL
  Growth temperature: 37°C
  Growth strain: DH5alpha
  Copy number: High Copy
Gene/Insert
  Gene/Insert name: Tandem TREK-1 (S131C-wt) (alt names: Kcnk2; TREK-1)
  Species: M. musculus (mouse)
  Insert size (bp): 2556
  Mutation: S131C
  Entrez Gene: Kcnk2 (a.k.a. A430027H14Rik, TREK-1)
  Promoter: CMV
  Cloning method: Restriction Enzyme; 5′ cloning site HindIII (not destroyed); 3′ cloning site XhoI (not destroyed)
  Sequencing primers: 5′ CGCAAATGGGCGGTAGGCGTG
Terms and licenses: Academic/Nonprofit Terms; Industry Terms: Not Available to Industry
How to cite: pIRES2-eGFP:HA-mTREK-1(tandem S131C-wt) was a gift from Dan Minor (Addgene plasmid # 224777 ; http://n2t.net/addgene:224777 ; RRID:Addgene_224777)
